>Addgene plasmid #154037 | pL0_EF_t45582 | addgene full sequence | sequence record 307058 | Addgene NGS Result
ATGCGAAACGATCCTCATCCTGTCTCTTGATCAGATATTGATCCCCTGCGCCATCAGATCCTTGGCGGCA
AGAAAGCCATCCAGTTTACTTTGCAGGGCTTCCCAACCTTACCAGAGGGCGCCCCAGCTGGCAATTCCGG
TTCGCTTGCTAAGCTTGCATGCCTGCAAGTCGACTCTAGAGGAGCGGTGATCACAGGCAGCAACGCTCTG
TCATCGTTACAATCAACATGCTACCCTCCGCGAGATCATCCGTGTTTCAAACCCGGCAGCTTAGTTGCCG
TTCTTCCGAATAGCATCGGTAACATGAGCAAAGTCTGCCGCCTTACAACGGCTCTCCCGCTGACGCCGTC
CCGGACTGATGGGCTGCCTGTATCGAGTGGTGATTTTGTGCCGAGCTCATTACTCGCATCCATTCTCAGG
CTGTCTCGTCTCGTCTCAGGTCTCCGCTTAGCAAATAGAAAGTTATTAGTGCAGCGTCGTTATTCGATTG
CACTAGTAAAAATCTCATGTTCGCAACAGCATGTACTAACAGTAGGCTTTGTGCTTGTTTTAAGCAAAAA
CGGAACCACTGTAGTAATCCATAAGCATGTCGTTGTATCAGCCAAAGGCGCTCGAGACCACCAGGATACA
TAGATTACCACAACTCCGAGCCCTTCCACCCACAGAATCAGGGGATAACGCAGGAAAGAACATGTGAGCA
AAAGGCCAGCAAAAGGCCAGGAACCGTAAAAAGGCCGCGTTGCTGGCGTTTTTCCATAGGCTCCGCCCCC
CTGACGAGCATCACAAAAATCGACGCTCAAGTCAGAGGTGGCGAAACCCGACAGGACTATAAAGATACCA
GGCGTTTCCCCCTGGAAGCTCCCTCGTGCGCTCTCCTGTTCCGACCCTGCCGCTTACCGGATACCTGTCC
GCCTTTCTCCCTTCGGGAAGCGTGGCGCTTTCTCATAGCTCACGCTGTAGGTATCTCAGTTCGGTGTAGG
TCGTTCGCTCCAAGCTGGGCTGTGTGCACGAACCCCCCGTTCAGCCCGACCGCTGCGCCTTATCCGGTAA
CTATCGTCTTGAGTCCAACCCGGTAAGACACGACTTATCGCCACTGGCAGCAGCCACTGGTAACAGGATT
AGCAGAGCGAGGTATGTAGGCGGTGCTACAGAGTTCTTGAAGTGGTGGCCTAACTACGGCTACACTAGAA
GAACAGTATTTGGTATCTGCGCTCTGCTGAAGCCAGTTACCTTCGGAAAAAGAGTTGGTAGCTCTTGATC
CGGCAAACAAACCACCGCTGGTAGCGGTGGTTTTTTTGTTTGCAAGCAGCAGATTACGCGCAGAAAAAAA
GGATCTCAAGAAGATCCTTTGATCTTTTCTACGGGGTCTGACGCTCAGTGGAACGAAAACTCACGTTAAG
GGATTTTGGTCATGCATTCTAGGTGATTATTATTTGCCGACTACCTTGGTGATCTCGCCTTTCACGTAGT
GGACAAATTCTTCCAACTGATCTGCGCGCGAGGCCAAGCGATCTTCTTCTTGTCCAAGATAAGCCTGTCT
AGCTTCAAGTATGACGGGCTGATACTGGGCCGGCAGGCGCTCCATTGCCCAGTCGGCAGCGACATCCTTC
GGCGCGATTTTGCCGGTTACTGCGCTGTACCAAATGCGGGACAACGTAAGCACTACATTTCGCTCATCGC
CAGCCCAGTCGGGCGGCGAGTTCCATAGCGTTAAGGTTTCATTTAGCGCCTCAAATAGATCCTGTTCAGG
AACCGGATCAAAGAGTTCCTCCGCCGCTGGACCTACCAAGGCAACGCTATGTTCTCTTGCTTTTGTCAGC
AAGATAGCCAGATCAATGTCGATCGTGGCTGGCTCGAAGATACCAGCAAGAATGTCATTGCGCTGCCATT
CTCCAAATTGCAGTTCGCGCTTAGCTGGATAACGCCACGGAATGATGTCGTCGTGCACAACAATGGTGAC
TTCTACAGCGCGGAGAATCTCACTCTCTCCAGGGGAAGCCGAAGTTTCCAAAAGGTCGTTGATCAAAGCT
CGCCGCGTTGTTTCATCAAGCCTTACGGTCACCGTAACCAGCAAATCAATATCACTGTGTGGCTTCAGGC
CGCCATCCACTGCGGAGCCGTACAAATGTACGGCCAGCAACGTCGGTTCGAGATGGCGCTCGATGACGCC
AACTACCTCTGATAGTTGAGTCGATACTTCGGCGATCACCGCTTCCCTC
Features (pLannotate 1.2.2; 4 found; start..end, strand, type, name):
     34..150     -  CDS            tnpA (fragment): TN5P_ECOLX - Also known as tnp. Experimental evidence at protein level: Swiss-Prot protein existence level 1. Mediates transposition of transposon Tn5 by a 'cut and paste' mechanism. First, the monomeric transposase binds the 19 bp inverted DNA repeats flanking the transposon. Then, dimerization of the DNA- bound transposase creates a synaptic DNA complex. After nicking of the first DNA strand, excision of the transposon proceeds through a series of intermediates. The transposase then mediates the insertion of the transposon at a new site by strand transfer. The activity of the wild- type tran
    151..183     -  misc_feature   MCS (fragment): pUC18/19 multiple cloning site
    751..1339    -  rep_origin     ori: high-copy-number ColE1/pMB1/pBR322/pUC origin of replication
   1433..2       -  CDS            aadA (across the origin): S3AD_ECOLX - Experimental evidence at protein level: Swiss-Prot protein existence level 1. Mediates bacterial resistance to the antibiotics streptomycin and spectinomycin. From Escherichia coli.
