[The description below was written by a language model from this plasmid's Addgene catalogue record and pLannotate feature annotations shown in this document.]
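Description:
pL0_EF_t45582 is a Level 0 part plasmid for modular DNA assembly, built on the pL0RlacZ backbone and classed as a synthetic biology vector. It carries a single basic part, a terminator sequence designated 45582 from the diatom Phaeodactylum tricornutum, formatted with uLoop-specific syntax and flanked by "EF" overhangs. In Loop-style Type IIS assembly systems, such defined overhangs dictate the position a part occupies when several Level 0 modules (promoter, coding sequence, tags, terminator) are joined in a one-pot reaction into a transcription unit. The EF position here corresponds to the terminator slot at the 3′ end of the unit. The record does not specify the restriction enzymes or cloning sites involved.

The plasmid is small (about 2.2 kb) and is propagated in E. coli. The automated annotation identifies a ColE1/pMB1-type origin of replication and an aadA gene, which confers spectinomycin/streptomycin resistance and matches the spectinomycin selection in the catalogue entry. The annotation tool describes the origin as high copy, whereas the catalogue lists the plasmid as low copy. The record does not resolve this difference. The remaining hits are a short fragment resembling Tn5 transposase and a partial pUC multiple cloning site. Both are likely backbone remnants rather than functional elements. The terminator insert itself is not annotated, so its exact coordinates and length are not stated, though it presumably lies in the unannotated region.

The plasmid has no diatom selection marker or expression cassette of its own and serves as a donor of a regulatory part. It is intended for building and testing transgene expression constructs in P. tricornutum, as part of a collection of characterised diatom regulatory sequences.
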