Addgene plasmid #154037: pL0_EF_t45582
Purpose: Diatom terminator for P. tricornutum; uLoop specific syntax; EF overhangs; Lvl 0
Depositing lab: Raffaela Abbriano. Depositing organization: University of Technology, Sydney. Publication: Characterisation of novel regulatory sequences compatible with modular assembly in the diatom Phaeodactylum tricornutum. Windhagauer , M., Abbriano, RM., Ashworth, J., Barolo, L., Jaramillo-Madrid, A.C., Pernice, M., Doblin, M.A.. Algal Research , Volume 53, March 2021 10.1016/j.algal.2020.102159.
Backbone
  Vector backbone: pL0RlacZ
  Vector type: Synthetic Biology
Growth in bacteria
  Bacterial resistance: Spectinomycin, 50 μg/mL
  Growth temperature: 37°C
  Growth strain: DH5alpha
  Copy number: Low Copy
Gene/Insert
  Gene/Insert name: Terminator 45582
  Species: P. tricornutum
  Cloning method: Restriction Enzyme; 5′ cloning site Unknown (unknown if destroyed)
Terms and licenses: Academic/Nonprofit Terms; Industry Terms: Not Available to Industry
How to cite: pL0_EF_t45582 was a gift from Raffaela Abbriano (Addgene plasmid # 154037 ; http://n2t.net/addgene:154037 ; RRID:Addgene_154037)
